Addgene plasmid #197045: ALFY-FYVE 1G
Purpose: Expression plasmid for the FYVE domain from ALFY for recombinant expression in E. coli.
Depositing lab: Michael Ragusa. Depositing organization: Dartmouth College and Medical School. Publication: A highly conserved glutamic acid in ALFY inhibits membrane binding to aid in aggregate clearance. Reinhart EF, Litt NA, Katzenell S, Pellegrini M, Yamamoto A, Ragusa MJ. Traffic. 2021 Jan;22(1-2):23-37. doi: 10.1111/tra.12771. Epub 2020 Dec 1. PubMed 33225481.
Backbone
  Vector backbone: pET His6 GST TEV LIC cloning vector (1G)
  Total vector size (bp): 6042
  Vector type: Bacterial Expression
Growth in bacteria
  Bacterial resistance: Kanamycin, 50 μg/mL
  Growth temperature: 37°C
  Growth strain: DH5alpha
  Copy number: Low Copy
Gene/Insert
  Gene/Insert name: ALFY (alt name: WDFY3)
  Species: H. sapiens (human)
  Insert size (bp): 225
  Entrez Gene: WDFY3 (a.k.a. ALFY, BCHS, MCPH18, ZFYVE25)
  Tag / fusion protein: 6xHis-GST-TEV (N terminal on backbone)
  Cloning method: Ligation Independent Cloning
  Sequencing primers: 5′ GST Forward; 3′ T7 Reverse
Terms and licenses: Academic/Nonprofit Terms; Industry Terms: Not Available to Industry
How to cite: ALFY-FYVE 1G was a gift from Michael Ragusa (Addgene plasmid # 197045 ; http://n2t.net/addgene:197045 ; RRID:Addgene_197045)
