[The description below was written by a language model from this plasmid's Addgene catalogue record and pLannotate feature annotations shown in this document.]
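Description:
ALFY-FYVE 1G is a bacterial expression plasmid for producing the FYVE domain of human ALFY (WDFY3) as a recombinant protein in E. coli. It is built on the pET His6 GST TEV LIC cloning vector (1G), into which the 225 bp insert was placed by ligation-independent cloning. The backbone carries a ColE1/pBR322-type origin together with the bom region and the rop gene, consistent with the low copy number listed in the record, plus an f1 origin. Selection is by kanamycin through an aminoglycoside phosphotransferase gene. The catalogue gives a vector size of 6,042 bp, whereas the sequenced record is 6,247 nt, a difference roughly matching the insert.

Expression is driven by a T7 promoter followed by a lac operator and the T7 gene 10 ribosome binding site. A plasmid-borne lacI gene supplies repressor, so transcription is held off until IPTG induction in a host that provides T7 RNA polymerase. The reading frame begins with a 6xHis tag, continues through Schistosoma japonicum glutathione S-transferase and a TEV protease recognition site, and then enters the ALFY FYVE domain. This allows purification by nickel or glutathione affinity and later removal of the tags by TEV cleavage. The automated annotation labels part of the insert region as a fragment of yeast PIB2, which most likely reflects similarity between FYVE domains rather than a yeast sequence. Downstream partial His-tag and T7 gene 10-derived annotations precede the T7 terminator and appear to be vector remnants; the record does not indicate that they are translated. The associated publication concerns membrane binding by ALFY and its role in aggregate clearance, suggesting the purified domain was used for such biochemical studies.
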