Features (pLannotate 1.2.2; 22 found; start..end, strand, type, name):
      1..589     +  rep_origin     ori: high-copy-number ColE1/pMB1/pBR322/pUC origin of replication
    775..914     -  misc_feature   bom: basis of mobility region from pBR322
   1016..1207    -  CDS            rop: Rop protein, which maintains plasmids at low copy number; rop
   1224..1604    +  CDS            YPB1_ECOLX: Protein predicted: Swiss-Prot protein existence level 4. From Escherichia coli.
   1676..1967    -  CDS            TcR (fragment): tetracycline efflux protein; tet; confers resistance to tetracycline
   1982..2003    -  protein_bind   CAP binding site: CAP binding activates transcription in the presence of cAMP. E. coli catabolite activator protein
   2016..3098    -  CDS            lacI: lac repressor; lacI; The lac repressor binds to the lac operator to inhibit transcription in E. coli. This inhibition can be relieved by adding lactose or isopropyl-β-D-thiogalactopyranoside (IPTG).
   3099..3176    -  promoter       lacI promoter: lacI
   3184..3463    -  CDS            TcR (fragment): tetracycline efflux protein; tet; confers resistance to tetracycline
   3485..3503    +  promoter       T7 promoter: promoter for bacteriophage T7 RNA polymerase
   3504..3528    +  protein_bind   lac operator: The lac repressor binds to the lac operator to inhibit transcription in E. coli. This inhibition can be relieved by adding lactose or isopropyl-β-D-thiogalactopyranoside (IPTG). lac repressor encoded by lacI
   3543..3565    +  RBS            RBS: efficient ribosome binding site from bacteriophage T7 gene 10 (Olins and Rangwala, 1989)
   3584..3601    +  CDS            6xHis: 6xHis affinity tag
   3611..4264    +  CDS            GST26_SCHJA: Experimental evidence at protein level: Swiss-Prot protein existence level 1. GST isoenzymes appear to play a central role in the parasite detoxification system. Other functions are also suspected including a role in increasing the solubility of haematin in the parasite gut. From Schistosoma japonicum (Blood fluke).
   4274..4290    +  CDS            TEV site (fragment): tobacco etch virus (TEV) protease recognition and cleavage site
   4316..4426    +  CDS            PIB2 (fragment): PIB2_YEAST - Experimental evidence at protein level: Swiss-Prot protein existence level 1. From Saccharomyces cerevisiae (strain ATCC 204508 / S288c) (Baker's yeast).
   4595..4612    +  CDS            9xHis (fragment): 9xHis affinity tag
   4622..4671    +  CDS            SET1 (fragment): solubility-enhancement tag derived from T7 phage gene 10B
   4679..4726    +  terminator     T7 terminator: transcription terminator for bacteriophage T7 RNA polymerase
   4763..5191    +  rep_origin     f1 ori (sequence partly withheld): f1 bacteriophage origin of replication; arrow indicates direction of (+) strand synthesis
   5245..5302    +  promoter       AmpR promoter (fragment): bla
   5311..6126    -  CDS            KanR: aminoglycoside phosphotransferase; aph(3')-Ia; confers resistance to kanamycin in bacteria or G418 (Geneticin®) in eukaryotes
>Addgene plasmid #197045 | ALFY-FYVE 1G | addgene full sequence | sequence record 401349 | Addgene NGS Result
TTGAGATCCTTTTTTTCTGCGCGTAATCTGCTGCTTGCAAACAAAAAAACCACCGCTACCAGCGGTGGTT
TGTTTGCCGGATCAAGAGCTACCAACTCTTTTTCCGAAGGTAACTGGCTTCAGCAGAGCGCAGATACCAA
ATACTGTCCTTCTAGTGTAGCCGTAGTTAGGCCACCACTTCAAGAACTCTGTAGCACCGCCTACATACCT
CGCTCTGCTAATCCTGTTACCAGTGGCTGCTGCCAGTGGCGATAAGTCGTGTCTTACCGGGTTGGACTCA
AGACGATAGTTACCGGATAAGGCGCAGCGGTCGGGCTGAACGGGGGGTTCGTGCACACAGCCCAGCTTGG
AGCGAACGACCTACACCGAACTGAGATACCTACAGCGTGAGCTATGAGAAAGCGCCACGCTTCCCGAAGG
GAGAAAGGCGGACAGGTATCCGGTAAGCGGCAGGGTCGGAACAGGAGAGCGCACGAGGGAGCTTCCAGGG
GGAAACGCCTGGTATCTTTATAGTCCTGTCGGGTTTCGCCACCTCTGACTTGAGCGTCGATTTTTGTGAT
GCTCGTCAGGGGGGCGGAGCCTATGGAAAAACGCCAGCAACGCGGCCTTTTTACGGTTCCTGGCCTTTTG
CTGGCCTTTTGCTCACATGTTCTTTCCTGCGTTATCCCCTGATTCTGTGGATAACCGTATTACCGCCTTT
GAGTGAGCTGATACCGCTCGCCGCAGCCGAACGACCGAGCGCAGCGAGTCAGTGAGCGAGGAAGCGGAAG
AGCGCCTGATGCGGTATTTTCTCCTTACGCATCTGTGCGGTATTTCACACCGCAATGGTGCACTCTCAGT
ACAATCTGCTCTGATGCCGCATAGTTAAGCCAGTATACACTCCGCTATCGCTACGTGACTGGGTCATGGC
TGCGCCCCGACACCCGCCAACACCCGCTGACGCGCCCTGACGGGCTTGTCTGCTCCCGGCATCCGCTTAC
AGACAAGCTGTGACCGTCTCCGGGAGCTGCATGTGTCAGAGGTTTTCACCGTCATCACCGAAACGCGCGA
GGCAGCTGCGGTAAAGCTCATCAGCGTGGTCGTGAAGCGATTCACAGATGTCTGCCTGTTCATCCGCGTC
CAGCTCGTTGAGTTTCTCCAGAAGCGTTAATGTCTGGCTTCTGATAAAGCGGGCCATGTTAAGGGCGGTT
TTTTCCTGTTTGGTCACTGATGCCTCCGTGTAAGGGGGATTTCTGTTCATGGGGGTAATGATACCGATGA
AACGAGAGAGGATGCTCACGATACGGGTTACTGATGATGAACATGCCCGGTTACTGGAACGTTGTGAGGG
TAAACAACTGGCGGTATGGATGCGGCGGGACCAGAGAAAAATCACTCAGGGTCAATGCCAGCGCTTCGTT
AATACAGATGTAGGTGTTCCACAGGGTAGCCAGCAGCATCCTGCGATGCAGATCCGGAACATAATGGTGC
AGGGCGCTGACTTCCGCGTTTCCAGACTTTACGAAACACGGAAACCGAAGACCATTCATGTTGTTGCTCA
GGTCGCAGACGTTTTGCAGCAGCAGTCGCTTCACGTTCGCTCGCGTATCGGTGATTCATTCTGCTAACCA
GTAAGGCAACCCCGCCAGCCTAGCCGGGTCCTCAACGACAGGAGCACGATCATGCGCACCCGTGGGGCCG
CCATGCCGGCGATAATGGCCTGCTTCTCGCCGAAACGTTTGGTGGCGGGACCAGTGACGAAGGCTTGAGC
GAGGGCGTGCAAGATTCCGAATACCGCAAGCGACAGGCCGATCATCGTCGCGCTCCAGCGAAAGCGGTCC
TCGCCGAAAATGACCCAGAGCGCTGCCGGCACCTGTCCTACGAGTTGCATGATAAAGAAGACAGTCATAA
GTGCGGCGACGATAGTCATGCCCCGCGCCCACCGGAAGGAGCTGACTGGGTTGAAGGCTCTCAAGGGCAT
CGGTCGAGATCCCGGTGCCTAATGAGTGAGCTAACTTACATTAATTGCGTTGCGCTCACTGCCCGCTTTC
CAGTCGGGAAACCTGTCGTGCCAGCTGCATTAATGAATCGGCCAACGCGCGGGGAGAGGCGGTTTGCGTA
TTGGGCGCCAGGGTGGTTTTTCTTTTCACCAGTGAGACGGGCAACAGCTGATTGCCCTTCACCGCCTGGC
CCTGAGAGAGTTGCAGCAAGCGGTCCACGCTGGTTTGCCCCAGCAGGCGAAAATCCTGTTTGATGGTGGT
TAACGGCGGGATATAACATGAGCTGTCTTCGGTATCGTCGTATCCCACTACCGAGATATCCGCACCAACG
CGCAGCCCGGACTCGGTAATGGCGCGCATTGCGCCCAGCGCCATCTGATCGTTGGCAACCAGCATCGCAG
TGGGAACGATACCCTCATTCAGCATTTGCATGGTTTGTTGAAAACCGGACATGGCACTCCAGTCGCCTTC
CCGTTCCGCTATCGGCTGAATTTGATTGCGAGTGAGATATTTATGCCAGCCAGCCAGACGCAGACGCGCC
GAGACAGAACTTAATGGGCCCGCTAACAGCGCGATTTGCTGGTGACCCAATGCGACCAGATGCTCCACGC
CCAGTCGCGTACCGTCTTCATGGGAGAAAATAATACTGTTGATGGGTGTCTGGTCAGAGACATCAAGAAA
TAACGCCGGAACATTAGTGCAGGCAGCTTCCACAGCAATGGCATCCTGGTCATCCAGCGGATAGTTAATG
ATCAGCCCACTGACGCGTTGCGCGAGAAGATTGTGCACCGCCGCTTTACAGGCTTCGACGCCGCTTCGTT
CTACCATCGACACCACCACGCTGGCACCCAGTTGATCGGCGCGAGATTTAATCGCCGCGACAATTTGCGA
CGGCGCGTGCAGGGCCAGACTGGAGGTGGCAACGCCAATCAGCAACGACTGTTTGCCCGCCAGTTGTTGT
GCCACGCGGTTGGGAATGTAATTCAGCTCCGCCATCGCCGCTTCCACTTTTTCCCGCGTTTTCGCAGAAA
CGTGGCTGGCCTGGTTCACCACGCGGGAAACGGTCTGATAAGAGACACCGGCATACTCTGCGACATCGTA
TAACGTTACTGGTTTCACATTCACCACCCTGAATTGACTCTCTTCCGGGCGCTATCATGCCATACCGCGA
AAGGTTTTGCGCCATTCGATGGTGTCCGGGATCTCGACGCTCTCCCTTATGCGACTCCTGCATTAGGAAG
CAGCCCAGTAGTAGGTTGAGGCCGTTGAGCACCGCCGCCGCAAGGAATGGTGCATGCAAGGAGATGGCGC
CCAACAGTCCCCCGGCCACGGGGCCTGCCACCATACCCACGCCGAAACAAGCGCTCATGAGCCCGAAGTG
GCGAGCCCGATCTTCCCCATCGGTGATGTCGGCGATATAGGCGCCAGCAACCGCACCTGTGGCGCCGGTG
ATGCCGGCCACGATGCGTCCGGCGTAGAGGATCGAGATCTCGATCCCGCGAAATTAATACGACTCACTAT
AGGGGAATTGTGAGCGGATAACAATTCCCCTCTAGAAATAATTTTGTTTAACTTTAAGAAGGAGATATAC
CATGGGTTCTTCTCACCATCACCATCACCATGGTTCTTCTATGTCCCCTATACTAGGTTATTGGAAAATT
AAGGGCCTTGTGCAACCCACTCGACTTCTTTTGGAATATCTTGAAGAAAAATATGAAGAGCATTTGTATG
AGCGCGATGAAGGTGATAAATGGCGAAACAAAAAGTTTGAATTGGGTTTGGAGTTTCCCAATCTTCCTTA
TTATATTGATGGTGATGTTAAATTAACACAGTCTATGGCCATCATACGTTATATAGCTGACAAGCACAAC
ATGTTGGGTGGTTGTCCAAAAGAGCGTGCAGAGATTTCAATGCTTGAAGGAGCGGTTTTGGATATTAGAT
ACGGTGTTTCGAGAATTGCATATAGTAAAGACTTTGAAACTCTCAAAGTTGATTTTCTTAGCAAGCTACC
TGAAATGCTGAAAATGTTCGAAGATCGTTTATGTCATAAAACATATTTAAATGGTGATCATGTAACCCAT
CCTGACTTCATGTTGTATGACGCTCTTGATGTTGTTTTATACATGGACCCAATGTGCCTGGATGCGTTCC
CAAAATTAGTTTGTTTTAAAAAACGTATTGAAGCTATCCCACAAATTGATAAGTACTTGAAATCCAGCAA
GTATATAGCATGGCCTTTGCAGGGCTGGCAAGCCACGTTTGGTGGTGGCGACCATCCTCCAAAAGGGATC
GAGGAAAACCTGTACTTCCAATCCAATGCAGGCCGTTCTGCTGCTGATCACTGGGTGAAGGATGAAGGTG
GTGACAGCTGCTCAGGCTGCTCGGTGAGGTTTTCACTCACAGAAAGACGACACCATTGCAGGAACTGTGG
TCAGCTCTTCTGCCAGAAGTGCAGTCGCTTTCAATCTGAAATCAAACGCTTGAAAATCTCATCCCCGGTG
CGTGTTTGTCAGAACTGTTATTATAACTTACAGCATGAGAGAGGTTAATAACATTGGAAGTGGATAACGG
ATCCGAATTCGAGCGCCGTCGACAAGCTTGCGGCCGCACTCGAGCACCACCACCACCACCACTGAGATCC
GGCTGCTAACAAAGCCCGAAAGGAAGCTGAGTTGGCTGCTGCCACCGCTGAGCAATAACTAGCATAACCC
CTTGGGGCCTCTAAACGGGTCTTGAGGGGTTTTTTGCTGAAAGGAGGAACTATATCCGGATTGGCGAATG
GG
[124 nt withheld, positions 4763-4886]
C
[91 nt withheld, positions 4888-4978]
A
[49 nt withheld, positions 4980-5028]
CCTTTGACGTTGGAGTCCACGTTCTTT
[37 nt withheld, positions 5056-5092]
ACCCTATCTCGGTCTATTCTTTTGATTTATAAGGGATTTTGCCGATTTCGGCCTATTGGTTAAAAAATGA
GCTGATTTAACAAAAATTTAACGCGAATTTTAACAAACTAGTAACGTTTACAATTTCAGGTGGCACTTTT
CGGGGAAATGTGCGCGGAACCCCTATTTGTTTATTTTTCTAAATACATTCAAATATGTATCCGCTCATGA
ATTAATTCTTAGAAAAACTCATCGAGCATCAAATGAAACTGCAATTTATTCATATCAGGATTATCAATAC
CATATTTTTGAAAAAGCCGTTTCTGTAATGAAGGAGAAAACTCACCGAGGCAGTTCCATAGGATGGCAAG
ATCCTGGTATCGGTCTGCGATTCCGACTCGTCCAACATCAATACAACCTATTAATTTCCCCTCGTCAAAA
ATAAGGTTATCAAGTGAGAAATCACCATGAGTGACGACTGAATCCGGTGAGAATGGCAAAAGTTTATGCA
TTTCTTTCCAGACTTGTTCAACAGGCCAGCCATTACGCTCGTCATCAAAATCACTCGCATCAACCAAACC
GTTATTCATTCGTGATTGCGCCTGAGCGAGACGAAATACGCGATCGCTGTTAAAAGGACAATTACAAACA
GGAATCGAATGCAACCGGCGCAGGAACACTGCCAGCGCATCAACAATGTTTTCACCTGAATCAGGATATT
CTTCTAATACCTGGAATGCTGTTTTCCCGGGGATCGCAGTGGTGAGTAACCATGCATCATCAGGAGTACG
GATAAAATGCTTGATGGTCGGAAGAGGCATAAATTCCGTCAGCCAGTTTAGTCTGACCATCTCATCTGTA
ACATCATTGGCAACGCTACCTTTGCCATGTTTCAGAAACAACTCTGGCGCATCGGGCTTCCCATACAATC
GATAGATTGTCGCACCTGATTGCCCGACATTATCGCGAGCCCATTTATACCCATATAAATCAGCATCCAT
GTTGGAATTTAATCGCGGCCTAGAGCAAGACGTTTCCCGTTGAATATGGCTCATAACACCCCTTGTATTA
CTGTTTATGTAAGCAGACAGTTTTATTGTTCATGACCAAAATCCCTTAACGTGAGTTTTCGTTCCACTGA
GCGTCAGACCCCGTAGAAAAGATCAAAGGATCTTC
